Addgene plasmid #59953: pTHSSd_18
Purpose: Quad split (at 61, 179, 601-SZ)
Depositing lab: Christopher Voigt. Depositing organization: Massachusetts Institute of Technology. Publication: A 'resource allocator' for transcription based on a highly fragmented T7 RNA polymerase. Segall-Shapiro TH, Meyer AJ, Ellington AD, Sontag ED, Voigt CA. Mol Syst Biol. 2014 Jul 30;10(7):742. 10.15252/msb.20145299 PubMed 25080493.
Backbone
  Vector backbone: pSB3C5
  Vector type: Bacterial Expression
Growth in bacteria
  Bacterial resistance: Spectinomycin, 50 μg/mL
  Growth temperature: 37°C
  Growth strain: DH10B
  Copy number: High Copy
Gene/Insert
  Gene/Insert name: Four-fragment T7* RNA polymerase
  Species: Synthetic
  Mutation: N/A
  Promoter: PTac
  Cloning method: Ligation Independent Cloning
  Sequencing primers: 5′ Other; 3′ Other
Terms and licenses: Academic/Nonprofit Terms; Industry Terms: Not Available to Industry
How to cite: pTHSSd_18 was a gift from Christopher Voigt (Addgene plasmid # 59953 ; http://n2t.net/addgene:59953 ; RRID:Addgene_59953)
