[The description below was written by a language model from this plasmid's Addgene catalogue record and pLannotate feature annotations shown in this document.]
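Description:
pTHSSd_18 is a bacterial expression plasmid built on the pSB3C5 backbone that encodes a synthetic T7* RNA polymerase divided into four separately translated fragments. The catalogue purpose gives the split points as positions 61, 179 and 601, the last marked "SZ". The record does not define this label. However, an unannotated gap of roughly 260 nt lies between the third and fourth polymerase segments, so extra sequence may have been added at that junction. The feature table agrees with the four-fragment design: four consecutive forward-strand coding segments match T7 RNA polymerase, with short spacers between them, and a tonB terminator follows the last one.

Expression is driven by a tac promoter with a symmetric lac operator. The plasmid carries lacI under its own promoter on the opposite strand, so transcription of the fragments should be repressed until IPTG or lactose is added. A hammerhead ribozyme from the tobacco ringspot virus satellite RNA sits just downstream of the operator. Parts like this are commonly used as insulators that cleave off the promoter-derived 5′ leader.

The plasmid replicates from a p15A origin. That origin is usually described as medium copy and compatible with ColE1 plasmids, although the catalogue lists the construct as high copy. Selection is by spectinomycin through an aadA (SmR) gene expressed from a cat promoter. Short partial matches to β-lactamase, the RSF origin and bom are probably backbone remnants or spurious hits.

The associated work concerns a transcriptional "resource allocator" based on a highly fragmented T7 RNA polymerase. In that context, this construct appears to serve for testing whether the four co-expressed fragments reassemble into an active polymerase in E. coli.
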