Features (pLannotate 1.2.2; 19 found; start..end, strand, type, name):
      1..201     +  CDS            RPOL_BPT7 (fragment): Experimental evidence at protein level: Swiss-Prot protein existence level 1. Highly processive DNA-dependent RNA polymerase that catalyzes the transcription of class II and class III viral genes. Recognizes a specific promoter sequence and enters first into an 'abortive phase' where very short transcripts are synthesized and released before proceeding to the processive transcription of long RNA chains. Unwinds the double-stranded DNA to expose the coding strand for templating. Participates in the initiation of viral DNA replication presumably by making primers accessible to the DNA polymerase
    227..568     +  CDS            RPOL_BPT7 (fragment): Experimental evidence at protein level: Swiss-Prot protein existence level 1. Highly processive DNA-dependent RNA polymerase that catalyzes the transcription of class II and class III viral genes. Recognizes a specific promoter sequence and enters first into an 'abortive phase' where very short transcripts are synthesized and released before proceeding to the processive transcription of long RNA chains. Unwinds the double-stranded DNA to expose the coding strand for templating. Participates in the initiation of viral DNA replication presumably by making primers accessible to the DNA polymerase
    597..1913    +  CDS            RPOL_BPT7 (fragment): Experimental evidence at protein level: Swiss-Prot protein existence level 1. Highly processive DNA-dependent RNA polymerase that catalyzes the transcription of class II and class III viral genes. Recognizes a specific promoter sequence and enters first into an 'abortive phase' where very short transcripts are synthesized and released before proceeding to the processive transcription of long RNA chains. Unwinds the double-stranded DNA to expose the coding strand for templating. Participates in the initiation of viral DNA replication presumably by making primers accessible to the DNA polymerase
   2179..3027    +  CDS            RPOL_BPT7 (fragment): Experimental evidence at protein level: Swiss-Prot protein existence level 1. Highly processive DNA-dependent RNA polymerase that catalyzes the transcription of class II and class III viral genes. Recognizes a specific promoter sequence and enters first into an 'abortive phase' where very short transcripts are synthesized and released before proceeding to the processive transcription of long RNA chains. Unwinds the double-stranded DNA to expose the coding strand for templating. Participates in the initiation of viral DNA replication presumably by making primers accessible to the DNA polymerase
   3074..3105    +  terminator     tonB terminator: bidirectional E. coli tonB-P14 transcription terminator
   3152..3192    -  terminator     bacterial terminator (fragment): putative bacterial transcription terminator
   3205..3450    +  CDS            bla(M) (fragment): β-lactamase lacking the signal sequence; bla(M); allows cytosolic expression of β-lactamase
   3616..4160    +  rep_origin     p15A ori: Plasmids containing the medium-copy-number p15A origin of replication can be propagated in E. coli cells that contain a second plasmid with the ColE1 origin.
   4248..4303    +  rep_origin     RSF ori (fragment): Plasmids containing the RSF 1030 origin of replication can be propagated in E. coli cells that contain additional plasmids with compatible origins.
   4402..4428    -  misc_feature   bom (fragment): basis of mobility region from pBR322
   4771..4868    +  promoter       cat promoter: promoter of the E. coli cat gene encoding chloramphenicol acetyltransferase
   4869..5660    +  CDS            SmR: aminoglycoside adenylyltransferase (Murphy, 1985); aadA; confers resistance to spectinomycin and streptomycin
   5668..5727    +  terminator     his operon terminator: This putative transcriptin terminator from the E. coli his operon has a 2-bp deletion introduced during synthesis. Its efficiency has not been determined.
   5787..5816    -  terminator     T3Te terminator: phage T3 early transcription terminator
   5882..6961    -  CDS            lacI: LACI_ECOLI - Experimental evidence at protein level: Swiss-Prot protein existence level 1. Repressor of the lactose operon. Binds allolactose as an inducer. From Escherichia coli (strain K12).
   6962..7035    -  promoter       lacI promoter (fragment): lacI
   7096..7124    +  promoter       tac promoter: strong E. coli promoter; hybrid between the trp and lac UV5 promoters
   7130..7149    -  protein_bind   lac operator (symmetric): The lac repressor binds to the lac operator to inhibit transcription in E. coli. This inhibition can be relieved by adding lactose or isopropyl-β-D-thiogalactopyranoside (IPTG). The symmetric lac operator was optimized for tight binding of lac repressor. lac repressor encoded by lacI
   7165..7214    +  misc_RNA       sTRSV HHRz: hammerhead ribozyme from the tobacco ringspot virus satellite RNA (Khvorova et al., 2003)
>Addgene plasmid #59953 | pTHSSd_18 | depositor full sequence | sequence record 95192 | Full Sequence
ATGAACACGATTAACATCGCTAAGAACGACTTCTCTGACATCGAACTGGCTGCTATCCCGTTCAACACTC
TGGCTGACCATTACGGTGAGCGTTTAGCTCGCGAACAGTTGGCCCTTGAGCATGAGTCTTACGAGATGGG
TGAAGCACGCTTCCGCAAGATGTTTGAGCGTCAACTTAAAGCTGGTGAGGTTGCGGATAACTAATAAAGA
GGAGAAATACTAGATGAATAACGCTGCCGCCAAGCCTCTCATCACTACCCTACTCCCTAAGATGATTGCA
CGCATCAACGACTGGTTTGAGGAAGTGAAAGCTAAGCGCGGCAAGCGCCCGACAGCCTTCCAGTTCCTGC
AAGAAATCAAGCCGGAAGCCGTAGCGTACATCACCATTAAGACCACTCTGGCTTGCCTAACCAGTGCTGA
CAATACAACCGTTCAGGCTGTAGCAAGCGCAATCGGTCGGGCCATTGAGGACGAGGCTCGCTTCGGTCGT
ATCCGTGACCTTGAAGCTAAGCACTTCAAGAAAAACGTTGAGGAACAACTCAACAAGCGCGTAGGGCACG
TCTACAAGTAATAAAGAGGAGAAATACTAGATGAACAAGAAAGCATTTATGCAAGTTGTCGAGGCTGACA
TGCTCTCTAAGGGTCTACTCGGTGGCGAGGCGTGGTCTTCGTGGCATAAGGAAGACTCTATTCATGTAGG
AGTACGCTGCATCGAGATGCTCATTGAGTCAACCGGAATGGTTAGCTTACACCGCCAAAATGCTGGCGTA
GTAGGTCAAGACTCTGAGACTATCGAACTCGCACCTGAATACGCTGAGGCTATCGCAACCCGTGCAGGTG
CGCTGGCTGGCATCTCTCCGATGTTCCAACCTTGCGTAGTTCCTCCTAAGCCGTGGACTGGCATTACTGG
TGGTGGCTATTGGGCTAACGGTCGTCGTCCTCTGGCGCTGGTGCGTACTCACAGTAAGAAAGCACTGATG
CGCTACGAAGACGTTTACATGCCTGAGGTGTACAAAGCGATTAACATTGCGCAAAACACCGCATGGAAAA
TCAACAAGAAAGTCCTAGCGGTCGCCAACGTAATCACCAAGTGGAAGCATTGTCCGGTCGAGGACATCCC
TGCGATTGAGCGTGAAGAACTCCCGATGAAACCGGAAGACATCGACATGAATCCTGAGGCTCTCACCGCG
TGGAAACGTGCTGCCGCTGCTGTGTACCGCAAGGACAAGGCTCGCAAGTCTCGCCGTATCAGCCTTGAGT
TCATGCTTGAGCAAGCCAATAAGTTTGCTAACCATAAGGCCATCTGGTTCCCTTACAACATGGACTGGCG
CGGTCGTGTTTACGCTGTGTCAATGTTCAACCCGCAAGGTAACGATATGACCAAAGGACTGCTTACGCTG
GCGAAAGGTAAACCAATCGGTAAGGAAGGTTACTACTGGCTGAAAATCCACGGTGCAAACTGTGCGGGTG
TCGACAAGGTTCCGTTCCCTGAGCGCATCAAGTTCATTGAGGAAAACCACGAGAACATCATGGCTTGCGC
TAAGTCTCCACTGGAGAACACTTGGTGGGCTGAGCAAGATTCTCCGTTCTGCTTCCTTGCGTTCTGCTTT
GAGTACGCTGGGGTACAGCACCACGGCCTGAGCTATAACTGCTCCCTTCCGCTGGCGTTTGACGGGTCTT
GCTCTGGCATCCAGCACTTCTCCGCGATGCTCCGAGATGAGGTAGGTGGTCGCGCGGTTAACTTGCTTCC
TAGTGAAACCGTTCAGGACATCTACGGGATTGTTGCTAAGAAAGTCAACGAGATTCTACAAGCAGACGCA
ATCAATGGGACCGATAACGAAGTAGTTACCGTGACCGATGAGAACGGAGGTTCAGGTGGTGGATCCAACG
AAAAAGAAGAACTGAAATCCAAAAAAGCGGAACTGCGCAACCGTATCGAACAGCTGAAACAGAAACGTGA
ACAACTGAAGCAGAAAATCGCGAACCTGCGTAAAGAAATCGAAGCTTACAAATAATAAAGAGGAGAAATA
CTAGATGAGCATCGCGGCGACCCTGGAGAACGATCTGGCGCGTCTGGAAAACGAAAACGCTCGTCTCGAA
AAAGACATCGCGAACCTGGAACGTGACCTGGCGAAACTGGAGCGTGAAGAAGCGTACTTCGGAGGTTCAG
GTGGTAAGAACACTGGTGAAATCTCTGAGAAAGTCAAGCTGGGCACTAAGGCACTGGCTGGTCAATGGCT
GGCTTACGGTGTTACTCGCAGTGTGACTAAGAGTTCAGTCATGACGCTGGCTTACGGGTCCAAAGAGTTC
GGCTTCCGTCAACAAGTGCTGGAAGATACCATTCAGCCAGCTATTGATTCCGGCAAGGGTCTGATGTTCA
CTCAGCCGAATCAGGCTGCTGGATACATGGCTAAGCTGATTTGGGAATCTGTGAGCGTGACGGTGGTAGC
TGCGGTTGAAGCAATGAACTGGCTTAAGTCTGCTGCTAAGCTGCTGGCTGCTGAGGTCAAAGATAAGAAG
ACTGGAGAGATTCTTCGCAAGCGTTGCGCTGTGCATTGGGTAACTCCTGATGGTTTCCCTGTGTGGCAGG
AATACAAGAAGCCTATTCAGACGCGCTTGAACCTGATGTTCCTCGGTCAGTTCCGCTTACAGCCTACCAT
TAACACCAACAAAGATAGCGAGATTGATGCACACAAACAGGAGTCTGGTATCGCTCCTAACTTTGTACAC
AGCCAAGACGGTAGCCACCTTCGTAAGACTGTAGTGTGGGCACACGAGAAGTACGGAATCGAATCTTTTG
CACTGATTCACGACTCCTTCGGTACGATTCCGGCTGACGCTGCGAACCTGTTCAAAGCAGTGCGCGAAAC
TATGGTTGACACATATGAGTCTTGTGATGTACTGGCTGATTTCTACGACCAGTTCGCTGACCAGTTGCAC
GAGTCTCAATTGGACAAAATGCCAGCACTTCCGGCTAAAGGTAACTTGAACCTCCGTGACATCTTAGAGT
CGGACTTCGCGTTCGCGTAACGCTGCAGGAGTCACTAAGGGTTAGTTAGTTAGATTAGCAGAAAGTCAAA
AGCCTCCGACCGGAGGCTTTTGACTAAAACTTCCCTTGGGGTTATCATTGGGGCTCACTCAAAGGCGGTA
ATCAGATAAAAAAAATCCTTAGCTTTCGCTAAGGATGATTTCTGCTAGAGATGGAATAGACTGGATGGAG
GCGGATAAAGTTGCAGGACCACTTCTGCGCTCGGCCCTTCCGGCTGGCTGGTTTATTGCTGATAAATCTG
GAGCCGGTGAGCGTGGGTCTCGCGGTATCATTGCAGCACTGGGGCCAGATGGTAAGCCCTCCCGTATCGT
AGTTATCTACACGACGGGGAGTCAGGCAACTATGGATGAACGAAATAGACAGATCGCTGAGATAGGTGCC
TCACTGATTAAGCATTGGTAACTGTCAGACCAAGTTTACTCATATATACTTTAGATTGATTTAAAACTTC
ATTTTTAATTTAAAAGGATCTAGGTGAAGATCCTTTTTGATAATCTCATGACCAAAATCCCTTAACGTGA
GTTTTCGTTCCACTGAGCGTCAGACCCCTTAATAAGATGATCTTCTTGAGATCGTTTTGGTCTGCGCGTA
ATCTCTTGCTCTGAAAACGAAAAAACCGCCTTGCAGGGCGGTTTTTCGAAGGTTCTCTGAGCTACCAACT
CTTTGAACCGAGGTAACTGGCTTGGAGGAGCGCAGTCACCAAAACTTGTCCTTTCAGTTTAGCCTTAACC
GGCGCATGACTTCAAGACTAACTCCTCTAAATCAATTACCAGTGGCTGCTGCCAGTGGTGCTTTTGCATG
TCTTTCCGGGTTGGACTCAAGACGATAGTTACCGGATAAGGCGCAGCGGTCGGACTGAACGGGGGGTTCG
TGCATACAGTCCAGCTTGGAGCGAACTGCCTACCCGGAACTGAGTGTCAGGCGTGGAATGAGACAAACGC
GGCCATAACAGCGGAATGACACCGGTAAACCGAAAGGCAGGAACAGGAGAGCGCACGAGGGAGCCGCCAG
GGGAAACGCCTGGTATCTTTATAGTCCTGTCGGGTTTCGCCACCACTGATTTGAGCGTCAGATTTCGTGA
TGCTTGTCAGGGGGGCGGAGCCTATGGAAAAACGGCTTTGCCGCGGCCCTCTCACTTCCCTGTTAAGTAT
CTTCCTGGCATCTTCCAGGAAATCTCCGCCCCGTTCGTAAGCCATTTCCGCTCGCCGCAGTCGAACGACC
GAGCGTAGCGAGTCAGTGAGCGAGGAAGCGGAATATATCCTGTATCACATATTCTGCTGACGCACCGGTG
CAGCCTTTTTTCTCCTGCCACATGAAGCACTTCACTGACACCCTCATCAGTGCCAACATAGTAAGCCAGT
ATACACTCCGCTAGCGCTGAGGTCTGCCTCGTGAAGAAGGTGTTGCTGACTCATACCAGGCCTGAATCGC
CCCATCATCCAGCCAGAAAGTGAGGGAGCCACGGTTGATGAGAGCTTTGTTGTAGGTGGACCAGTTGGTG
ATTTTGAACTTTTGCTTTGCCACGGAACGGTCTGCGTTGTCGGGAAGATGCGTGATCTGATCCTTCAACT
CAGCAAAAGTTCGATTTATTCAACAAAGCCACGTTGTGTCTCAAAATCTCTGATGTTACATTGCACAAGA
TAAAAATATATCATCATGAACAATAAAACTGTCTGCTTACATAAACAGTAATACAAGGGGTGTTTACTAG
AGGTTGATCGGGCACGTAAGAGGTTCCAACTTTCACCATAATGAAATAAGATCACTACCGGGCGTATTTT
TTGAGTTATCGAGATTTTCAGGAGCTAAGGAAGCTAAAATGAGGGAAGCGGTGATCGCCGAAGTATCGAC
TCAACTATCAGAGGTAGTTGGCGTCATCGAGCGCCATCTCGAACCGACGTTGCTGGCCGTACATTTGTAC
GGCTCCGCAGTGGATGGCGGCCTGAAGCCACACAGTGATATTGATTTGCTGGTTACGGTGACCGTAAGGC
TTGATGAAACAACGCGGCGAGCTTTGATCAACGACCTTTTGGAAACTTCGGCTTCCCCTGGAGAGAGCGA
GATTCTCCGCGCTGTAGAAGTCACCATTGTTGTGCACGACGACATCATTCCGTGGCGTTATCCAGCTAAG
CGCGAACTGCAATTTGGAGAATGGCAGCGCAATGACATTCTTGCAGGTATCTTCGAGCCAGCCACGATCG
ACATTGATCTGGCTATCTTGCTGACAAAAGCAAGAGAACATAGCGTTGCCTTGGTAGGTCCAGCGGCGGA
GGAACTCTTTGATCCGGTTCCTGAACAGGATCTATTTGAGGCGCTAAATGAAACCTTAACGCTATGGAAC
TCGCCGCCCGACTGGGCTGGCGATGAGCGAAATGTAGTGCTTACGTTGTCCCGCATTTGGTACAGCGCAG
TAACCGGCAAAATCGCGCCGAAGGATGTCGCTGCCGACTGGGCAATGGAGCGCCTGCCGGCCCAGTATCA
GCCCGTCATACTTGAAGCTAGACAGGCTTATCTTGGACAAGAAGAAGATCGCTTGGCCTCGCGCGCAGAT
CAGTTGGAAGAATTTGTCCACTACGTGAAAGGCGAGATCACCAAGGTAGTCGGCAAATAATACTAGCTCC
GGCAAAAAAACGGGCAAGGTGTCACCACCCTGCCCTTTTTCTTTAAAACCGAAAAGATTACTTCGCGTTT
GCCACCTGACGTCTAAGAAAAGGAATATTCAGCAATTTGCCCGTGCCGAAGAAAGGCCCACCCGTGAAGG
TGAGCCAGTGAGTTGATTGCTACGTAATGTCGGCCAATTCGCGCTAACTTACATTAATTGCGTTGCGCTC
ACTGCCCGCTTTCCAGTCGGGAAACCTGTCGTGCCAGCTGCATTAATGAATCGGCCAACGCGCGGGGAGA
GGCGGTTTGCGTATTGGGCGCCAGGGTGGTTTTTCTTTTCACCAGTGAGACTGGCAACAGCTGATTGCCC
TTCACCGCCTGGCCCTGAGAGAGTTGCAGCAAGCGGTCCACGCTGGTTTGCCCCAGCAGGCGAAAATCCT
GTTTGATGGTGGTTAACGGCGGGATATAACATGAGCTATCTTCGGTATCGTCGTATCCCACTACCGAGAT
ATCCGCACCAACGCGCAGCCCGGACTCGGTAATGGCGCGCATTGCGCCCAGCGCCATCTGATCGTTGGCA
ACCAGCATCGCAGTGGGAACGATGCCCTCATTCAGCATTTGCATGGTTTGTTGAAAACCGGACATGGCAC
TCCAGTCGCCTTCCCGTTCCGCTATCGGCTGAATTTGATTGCGAGTGAGATATTTATGCCAGCCAGCCAG
ACGCAGACGCGCCGAGACAGAACTTAATGGGCCCGCTAACAGCGCGATTTGCTGGTGACCCAATGCGACC
AGATGCTCCACGCCCAGTCGCGTACCGTCCTCATGGGAGAAAATAATACTGTTGATGGGTGTCTGGTCAG
AGACATCAAGAAATAACGCCGGAACATTAGTGCAGGCAGCTTCCACAGCAATGGCATCCTGGTCATCCAG
CGGATAGTTAATGATCAGCCCACTGACGCGTTGCGCGAGAAGATTGTGCACCGCCGCTTTACAGGCTTCG
ACGCCGCTTCGTTCTACCATCGACACCACCACGCTGGCACCCAGTTGATCGGCGCGAGATTTAATCGCCG
CGACAATTTGCGACGGCGCGTGCAGGGCCAGACTGGAGGTGGCAACGCCAATCAGCAACGACTGTTTGCC
CGCCAGTTGTTGTGCCACGCGGTTGGGAATGTAATTCAGCTCCGCCATCGCCGCTTCCACTTTTTCCCGC
GTTTTCGCAGAAACGTGGCTGGCCTGGTTCACCACGCGGGAAACGGTCTGATAAGAGACACCGGCATACT
CTGCGACATCGTATAACGTTACTGGTTTCATATTCACCACCCTGAATTGACTCTCTTCCGGGCGCTATCA
TGCCATACCGCGAAAGGTTTTGCGCCATTCGATGGCGCGCCGCTTCGTCAGGCCACATAGCTTTCTTGTT
CTGATCGGAACGATCGTTGGCTGTGTTGACAATTAATCATCGGCTCGTATAATGTGTGGAATTGTGAGCG
CTCACAATTCTATGGACTATGTTTCTGTCACCGGATGTGCTTTCCGGTCTGATGAGTCCGTGAGGACGAA
ACAGCCTCTACAAATAATTTTGTTTAAAAAGAGGAGAAATACTAG
