>Addgene plasmid #59953 | pTHSSd_18 | depositor partial sequence | sequence record 95193 | T7* RNAP fragment 1:67
ATGAACACGATTAACATCGCTAAGAACGACTTCTCTGACATCGAACTGGCTGCTATCCCGTTCAACACTC
TGGCTGACCATTACGGTGAGCGTTTAGCTCGCGAACAGTTGGCCCTTGAGCATGAGTCTTACGAGATGGG
TGAAGCACGCTTCCGCAAGATGTTTGAGCGTCAACTTAAAGCTGGTGAGGTTGCGGATAAC
