>Addgene plasmid #59953 | pTHSSd_18 | depositor partial sequence | sequence record 95194 | T7* RNAP fragment 67:179
ATGAATAACGCTGCCGCCAAGCCTCTCATCACTACCCTACTCCCTAAGATGATTGCACGCATCAACGACT
GGTTTGAGGAAGTGAAAGCTAAGCGCGGCAAGCGCCCGACAGCCTTCCAGTTCCTGCAAGAAATCAAGCC
GGAAGCCGTAGCGTACATCACCATTAAGACCACTCTGGCTTGCCTAACCAGTGCTGACAATACAACCGTT
CAGGCTGTAGCAAGCGCAATCGGTCGGGCCATTGAGGACGAGGCTCGCTTCGGTCGTATCCGTGACCTTG
AAGCTAAGCACTTCAAGAAAAACGTTGAGGAACAACTCAACAAGCGCGTAGGGCACGTCTACAAG
