>Addgene plasmid #59953 | pTHSSd_18 | depositor partial sequence | sequence record 95224 | T7* RNAP fragment 179:601-SZ
ATGAACAAGAAAGCATTTATGCAAGTTGTCGAGGCTGACATGCTCTCTAAGGGTCTACTCGGTGGCGAGG
CGTGGTCTTCGTGGCATAAGGAAGACTCTATTCATGTAGGAGTACGCTGCATCGAGATGCTCATTGAGTC
AACCGGAATGGTTAGCTTACACCGCCAAAATGCTGGCGTAGTAGGTCAAGACTCTGAGACTATCGAACTC
GCACCTGAATACGCTGAGGCTATCGCAACCCGTGCAGGTGCGCTGGCTGGCATCTCTCCGATGTTCCAAC
CTTGCGTAGTTCCTCCTAAGCCGTGGACTGGCATTACTGGTGGTGGCTATTGGGCTAACGGTCGTCGTCC
TCTGGCGCTGGTGCGTACTCACAGTAAGAAAGCACTGATGCGCTACGAAGACGTTTACATGCCTGAGGTG
TACAAAGCGATTAACATTGCGCAAAACACCGCATGGAAAATCAACAAGAAAGTCCTAGCGGTCGCCAACG
TAATCACCAAGTGGAAGCATTGTCCGGTCGAGGACATCCCTGCGATTGAGCGTGAAGAACTCCCGATGAA
ACCGGAAGACATCGACATGAATCCTGAGGCTCTCACCGCGTGGAAACGTGCTGCCGCTGCTGTGTACCGC
AAGGACAAGGCTCGCAAGTCTCGCCGTATCAGCCTTGAGTTCATGCTTGAGCAAGCCAATAAGTTTGCTA
ACCATAAGGCCATCTGGTTCCCTTACAACATGGACTGGCGCGGTCGTGTTTACGCTGTGTCAATGTTCAA
CCCGCAAGGTAACGATATGACCAAAGGACTGCTTACGCTGGCGAAAGGTAAACCAATCGGTAAGGAAGGT
TACTACTGGCTGAAAATCCACGGTGCAAACTGTGCGGGTGTCGACAAGGTTCCGTTCCCTGAGCGCATCA
AGTTCATTGAGGAAAACCACGAGAACATCATGGCTTGCGCTAAGTCTCCACTGGAGAACACTTGGTGGGC
TGAGCAAGATTCTCCGTTCTGCTTCCTTGCGTTCTGCTTTGAGTACGCTGGGGTACAGCACCACGGCCTG
AGCTATAACTGCTCCCTTCCGCTGGCGTTTGACGGGTCTTGCTCTGGCATCCAGCACTTCTCCGCGATGC
TCCGAGATGAGGTAGGTGGTCGCGCGGTTAACTTGCTTCCTAGTGAAACCGTTCAGGACATCTACGGGAT
TGTTGCTAAGAAAGTCAACGAGATTCTACAAGCAGACGCAATCAATGGGACCGATAACGAAGTAGTTACC
GTGACCGATGAGAACGGAGGTTCAGGTGGTGGATCCAACGAAAAAGAAGAACTGAAATCCAAAAAAGCGG
AACTGCGCAACCGTATCGAACAGCTGAAACAGAAACGTGAACAACTGAAGCAGAAAATCGCGAACCTGCG
TAAAGAAATCGAAGCTTACAAA
