>Addgene plasmid #59953 | pTHSSd_18 | depositor partial sequence | sequence record 95225 | T7* RNAP fragment SZ-601:883
ATGAGCATCGCGGCGACCCTGGAGAACGATCTGGCGCGTCTGGAAAACGAAAACGCTCGTCTCGAAAAAG
ACATCGCGAACCTGGAACGTGACCTGGCGAAACTGGAGCGTGAAGAAGCGTACTTCGGAGGTTCAGGTGG
TAAGAACACTGGTGAAATCTCTGAGAAAGTCAAGCTGGGCACTAAGGCACTGGCTGGTCAATGGCTGGCT
TACGGTGTTACTCGCAGTGTGACTAAGAGTTCAGTCATGACGCTGGCTTACGGGTCCAAAGAGTTCGGCT
TCCGTCAACAAGTGCTGGAAGATACCATTCAGCCAGCTATTGATTCCGGCAAGGGTCTGATGTTCACTCA
GCCGAATCAGGCTGCTGGATACATGGCTAAGCTGATTTGGGAATCTGTGAGCGTGACGGTGGTAGCTGCG
GTTGAAGCAATGAACTGGCTTAAGTCTGCTGCTAAGCTGCTGGCTGCTGAGGTCAAAGATAAGAAGACTG
GAGAGATTCTTCGCAAGCGTTGCGCTGTGCATTGGGTAACTCCTGATGGTTTCCCTGTGTGGCAGGAATA
CAAGAAGCCTATTCAGACGCGCTTGAACCTGATGTTCCTCGGTCAGTTCCGCTTACAGCCTACCATTAAC
ACCAACAAAGATAGCGAGATTGATGCACACAAACAGGAGTCTGGTATCGCTCCTAACTTTGTACACAGCC
AAGACGGTAGCCACCTTCGTAAGACTGTAGTGTGGGCACACGAGAAGTACGGAATCGAATCTTTTGCACT
GATTCACGACTCCTTCGGTACGATTCCGGCTGACGCTGCGAACCTGTTCAAAGCAGTGCGCGAAACTATG
GTTGACACATATGAGTCTTGTGATGTACTGGCTGATTTCTACGACCAGTTCGCTGACCAGTTGCACGAGT
CTCAATTGGACAAAATGCCAGCACTTCCGGCTAAAGGTAACTTGAACCTCCGTGACATCTTAGAGTCGGA
CTTCGCGTTCGCG
