>Addgene plasmid #59953 | pTHSSd_18 | addgene partial sequence | sequence record 96570 | LacI-R 5'-GGCATACTCTGCGACATCGT-3'
ATTGACTCTCTTCCGGGCGCTATCATGCCATACCGCGAAAGGTTTTGCGCCATTCGATGGCGCGCCGCTT
CGTCAGGCCACATAGCTTTCTTGTTCTGATCGGAACGATCGTTGGCTGTGTTGACAATTAATCATCGGCT
CGTATAATGTGTGGAATTGTGAGCGCTCACAATTCTATGGACTATGTTTCTGTCACCGGATGTGCTTTCC
GGTCTGATGAGTCCGTGAGGACGAAACAGCCTCTACAAATAATTTTGTTTAAAAAGAGGAGAAATACTAG
ATGAACACGATTAACATCGCTAAGAACGACTTCTCTGACATCGAACTGGCTGCTATCCCGTTCAACACTC
TGGCTGACCATTACGGTGAGCGTTTAGCTCGCGAACAGTTGGCCCTTGAGCATGAGTCTTACGAGATGGG
TGAAGCACGCTTCCGCAAGATGTTTGAGCGTCAACTTAAAGCTGGTGAGGTTGCGGATAACTAATAAAGA
GGAGAAATACTAGATGAATAACGCTGCCGCCAAGCCTCTCATCACTACCCTACTCCCTAAGATGATTGCA
CGCATCAACGACTGGTTTGAGGAAGTGAAAGCTAAGCGCGGCAAGCGCCCGACAGCCTTCCAGTTCCTGC
AAGAAATCAAGCCGGAAGCCGTAGCGTACATCACCATTAAGACCACTCTGGCTTGCCTAACCAGTGCTGA
CAATACAACCGTTCAGGCTGTAGCAAGCGCAATCGGTCGGGCCATTGAGGACGAGGCTCGCTTCGGTCGT
ATCCGTGACCTTGAAGCTAAGCACTTCAAGAA
