>Addgene plasmid #59953 | pTHSSd_18 | addgene partial sequence | sequence record 96646 | pBbC6c-R 5'-ATTACCGCCTTTGAGTGAGC-3'
AGCCTCCGGTCGGAGGCTTTTGACTTTCTGCTAATCTAACTAACTAACCCTTAGTGACTCCTGCAGCGTT
ACGCGAACGCGAAGTCCGACTCTAAGATGTCACGGAGGTTCAAGTTACCTTTAGCCGGAAGTGCTGGCAT
TTTGTCCAATTGAGACTCGTGCAACTGGTCAGCGAACTGGTCGTAGAAATCAGCCAGTACATCACAAGAC
TCATATGTGTCAACCATAGTTTCGCGCACTGCTTTGAACAGGTTCGCAGCGTCAGCCGGAATCGTACCGA
AGGAGTCGTGAATCAGTGCAAAAGATTCGATTCCGTACTTCTCGTGTGCCCACACTACAGTCTTACGAAG
GTGGCTACCGTCTTGGCTGTGTACAAAGTTAGGAGCGATACCAGACTCCTGTTTGTGTGCATCAATCTCG
CTATCTTTGTTGGTGTTAATGGTAGGCTGTAAGCGGAACTGACCGAGGAACATCAGGTTCAAGCGCGTCT
GAATAGGCTTCTTGTATTCCTGCCACACAGGGAAACCATCAGGAGTTACCCAATGCACAGCGCAACGCTT
GCGAAGAATCTCTCCAGTCTTCTTATCTTTGACCTCAGCAGCCAGCAGCTTAGCAGCAGACTTAAGCCAG
TTCATTGCTTCAACCGCAGCTACCACCGTCACGCTCACAGATTCCCAAATCAGCTTAGCCATGTATCCAG
CAGCCTGATTCGGCTGAGTGAACATCAGACCCTTGCCGGAATCAATAGCTGGCTGAATGGTATCTTCCAG
CACTTGTTGACGGAAGCCGAACTCTTTGGACCCGTAAGCCAGCGTCATGACTGAACTCTTAGTC
