>Addgene plasmid #59953 | pTHSSd_18 | addgene partial sequence | sequence record 96662 | T7RNApol-R 5'-CTGATTCgGCTGAGTGAACATC-3'
GTATCTTCCAGCACTTGTTGACGGAAGCCGAACTCTTTGGACCCGTAAGCCAGCGTCATGACTGAACTCT
TAGTCACACTGCGAGTAACACCGTAAGCCAGCCATTGACCAGCCAGTGCCTTAGTGCCCAGCTTGACTTT
CTCAGAGATTTCACCAGTGTTCTTACCACCTGAACCTCCGAAGTACGCTTCTTCACGCTCCAGTTTCGCC
AGGTCACGTTCCAGGTTCGCGATGTCTTTTTCGAGACGAGCGTTTTCGTTTTCCAGACGCGCCAGATCGT
TCTCCAGGGTCGCCGCGATGCTCATCTAGTATTTCTCCTCTTTATTATTTGTAAGCTTCGATTTCTTTAC
GCAGGTTCGCGATTTTCTGCTTCAGTTGTTCACGTTTCTGTTTCAGCTGTTCGATACGGTTGCGCAGTTC
CGCTTTTTTGGATTTCAGTTCTTCTTTTTCGTTGGATCCACCACCTGAACCTCCGTTCTCATCGGTCACG
GTAACTACTTCGTTATCGGTCCCATTGATTGCGTCTGCTTGTAGAATCTCGTTGACTTTCTTAGCAACAA
TCCCGTAGATGTCCTGAACGGTTTCACTAGGAAGCAAGTTAACCGCGCGACCACCTACCTCATCTCGGAG
CATCGCGGAGAAGTGCTGGATGCCAGAGCAAGACCCGTCAAACGCCAGCGGAAGGGAGCAGTTATAGCTC
AGGCCGTGGTGCTGTACCCCAGCGTACTCAAAGCAGAACGCAAGGAAGCAGAACGGAGAATCTTGCTCAG
CCCACCAAGTGTTCTCCAGTGGAGACTTAGCGCAAGCCATGATGTTCTCGTGGTTTTCCTCAATGAACTT
GATGCGCTCAGGGAACGGAACCTTGTCGACACCCGCACAGTT
